>Addgene plasmid #24253 | pGSTag BimL (T56A) | addgene partial sequence | sequence record 30550 | 24253 with pGEX-5
GGACTGGTTCGCGTGGATCTGCAGAACGTCGCGAAATTCTGAGCCGTCGTCCGAGTTACCGTAAAGGATC
CGCAAAGCAACCTTCTGATGTAAGTTCTGAGTGTGACCGAGAAGGTAGACAATTGCAGCCTGCGGAGAGG
CCTCCCCAGCTCAGACCTGGGGCCCCTACCTCCCTACAGACAGAGCCACAAGACAGGAGCCCAGCACCCA
TGAGTTGTGACAAATCAACACAAGCCCCAAGTCCTCCTTGCCAGGCCTTCAACCACTATCTCAGTGCAAT
GGCTTCCATGAGGCAGGCTGAACCTGCAGATATGCGCCCAGAGATATGGATCGCCCAAGAGTTGCGGCGT
ATCGGAGACGAGTTTAACGCTTACTATGCAAGGAGGGTATTTTTGAATAATTACCAAGCAGCCGAAGACC
ACCCACGAATGGTTATCTTACGACTGTTACGTTACATTGTCCGCCTGGTGTGGAGAATGCATTGAGAATT
CTAGACTCCATGGGTCGACTCGAGCTCAAGCTTAATTCATCGTGACTGACTGACGATCTGCCTCGCGCGT
TTCGGTGATGACGGTGAAAACCTCTGACACATGCAGCTCCCGGAGACGGTCACAGCTTGTCTGTAAGCGG
ATGCCGGGAGCAGACAAGCCCGTCAGGGCGCGTCAGCGGGTGTTGGCGGGTGTCGGGGCGCAGCCATGAC
CCAGTCACGTAGCGATAGCGGAGTGTATAATTCTTGAAGACGAAAGGGCCTCGTGATACGCCTATTTTTA
TAGGTTAATGTCATGATAATAATGGTTTCTTAGACGTCAGGTGGCACTTTTCGGGGAAATGTGCGCGGAA
CCCCTATTTGTTTATTTTTCTAAATACATTCAAA
