[The description below was written by a language model from this plasmid's Addgene catalogue record.]
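Description:
pGSTag BimL (T56A) is a bacterial expression plasmid built on the pGSTag backbone (about 5.1 kb without insert), a GST-fusion vector that, judging by its use of pGEX-type sequencing primers, appears related to the pGEX family. It is maintained at high copy number in E. coli and selected with ampicillin. The record does not list the origin of replication or the promoter driving expression, and no feature table is provided, so these elements cannot be stated from the available information.

The payload is a roughly 436 bp human cDNA encoding BimL, the "long" isoform of the pro-apoptotic BH3-only Bcl2 family member BCL2L11 (Bim), cloned between BamHI and XhoI sites that both remain intact and so allow the insert to be excised or exchanged. The coding sequence is fused in frame downstream of the backbone-encoded glutathione S-transferase, giving an N-terminally GST-tagged protein that can be captured on glutathione affinity resin. The insert carries a point mutation replacing threonine 56 with alanine, which removes the hydroxyl group needed for phosphorylation at that position.

The associated work concerns JNK phosphorylation of Bim-related proteins and its role in Bax-dependent apoptosis, so this construct most plausibly serves as a source of recombinant, non-phosphorylatable GST-BimL. Such a protein would typically be compared with the wild-type protein as a substrate in kinase assays or used in binding studies, to test whether Thr56 is a functionally relevant phosphorylation site. The record itself does not spell out specific applications.
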