Addgene plasmid #24253: pGSTag BimL (T56A)
Depositing lab: Roger Davis. Depositing organization: University of Massachusetts, Worcester. Publication: JNK phosphorylation of Bim-related members of the Bcl2 family induces Bax-dependent apoptosis. Lei K, Davis RJ. Proc Natl Acad Sci U S A. 2003 Mar 4. 100(5):2432-7. 10.1073/pnas.0438011100 PubMed 12591950.
Backbone
  Vector backbone: pGSTag
  Backbone size w/o insert (bp): 5057
  Vector type: Bacterial Expression
Growth in bacteria
  Bacterial resistance: Ampicillin, 100 μg/mL
  Growth temperature: 37°C
  Growth strain: DH5alpha
  Copy number: High Copy
Gene/Insert
  Gene/Insert name: BimL(T56A) (alt name: BCL2-like 11)
  Species: H. sapiens (human)
  Insert size (bp): 436
  Mutation: Changed threonine 56 to alanine
  Entrez Gene: BCL2L11 (a.k.a. BAM, BIM, BOD)
  Tag / fusion protein: GST (N terminal on backbone)
  Cloning method: Restriction Enzyme; 5′ cloning site Bam HI (not destroyed); 3′ cloning site xho 1 (not destroyed)
  Sequencing primers: 5′ pGex 5'; 3′ pGex 3'
Terms and licenses: Academic/Nonprofit Terms; Industry Terms: Not Available to Industry
How to cite: pGSTag BimL (T56A) was a gift from Roger Davis (Addgene plasmid # 24253 ; http://n2t.net/addgene:24253 ; RRID:Addgene_24253)
